Addgene plasmid #24592: pLD-puro-2A-rtTA-TcVA
Depositing lab: Jason Moffat. Depositing organization: University of Toronto. Publication: A lentiviral-based functional proteomics approach identifies chromatin remodelling complexes important for the induction of pluripotency. Mak AB, Ni Z, Hewel JA, Chen GI, Zhong G, Karamboulas K, Blakely K, Smiley S, Marcon E, Roudeva D, Li J, Olsen JB, Punna T, Isserlin R, Chetyrkin S, Gingras AC, Emili A, Greenblatt J, Moffat J. Mol Cell Proteomics. 2010 May;9(5):811-23. 10.1074/mcp.M000002-MCP201 PubMed 20305087.
Backbone
  Vector backbone: pLKO.1
  Vector type: Mammalian Expression, Lentiviral
  Selectable markers: Puromycin
Growth in bacteria
  Bacterial resistance: Chloramphenicol and Ampicillin, 25 & 100 μg/mL
  Growth temperature: 30°C
  Growth strain: ccdB Survival
  Growth instructions: DB3.1 or ccdB resistance strain. We do not allow E. coli harbouring this plasmid to grow to saturation (no longer than 14 hours). We prefer to grow it at 30C and 180RPM of shaking when applicable.
  Copy number: Low Copy
Gene/Insert
  Gene/Insert name: Gateway(TM) cassette
  Insert size (bp): 1705
  Tag / fusion protein: VA (C terminal on insert)
  Cloning method: Gateway Cloning; 5′ cloning site attR1 (destroyed during cloning); 3′ cloning site attR2 (destroyed during cloning)
  Sequencing primers: 5′ GW-3'
Terms and licenses: Academic/Nonprofit Terms; Industry Terms: Not Available to Industry
Depositor comments: VA= Versatile Affinity tag, 3XFlag+6XHis+StrepIII
How to cite: pLD-puro-2A-rtTA-TcVA was a gift from Jason Moffat (Addgene plasmid # 24592 ; http://n2t.net/addgene:24592 ; RRID:Addgene_24592)
