[The description below was written by a language model from this plasmid's Addgene catalogue record and pLannotate feature annotations shown in this document.]
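Description:
pLD-puro-2A-rtTA-TcVA is a Gateway destination vector built on the pLKO.1 lentiviral backbone, designed for doxycycline-inducible expression of C-terminally tagged proteins in mammalian cells. The viral framework is that of a self-inactivating HIV-1 vector: an RSV promoter fused to a truncated 5' LTR drives genomic RNA production in packaging cells, followed by the Ψ packaging signal with a partial gag sequence, the RRE for Rev-dependent nuclear export, a cPPT/CTS element and a ΔU3 3' LTR. In bacteria the plasmid carries a ColE1/pUC-type origin, an f1 origin and AmpR. The Gateway cassette adds chloramphenicol resistance and the ccdB toxin gene, so the empty vector must be maintained in a ccdB-tolerant strain under dual ampicillin and chloramphenicol selection. The record lists it as low copy.

The payload consists of two units. A tight TRE promoter (seven tet operators plus a minimal CMV promoter) sits upstream of the attR1–CmR–ccdB–attR2 cassette. An LR reaction replaces this cassette with an open reading frame from an entry clone, placing it ahead of the Versatile Affinity (VA) tag. The depositor describes this tag as 3xFLAG, 6xHis and StrepIII, and the annotation detects Strep-tag, His and 3xFLAG segments downstream of attR2. Separately, the human PGK promoter drives puromycin N-acetyltransferase linked through an F2A peptide to the reverse tetracycline transactivator rtTA3. A single integrated provirus therefore supplies both drug selection and the transactivator needed to switch on the TRE in the presence of doxycycline. The associated publication indicates use in lentiviral functional proteomics, where stably transduced cells express tagged bait proteins for affinity purification of protein complexes.
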