Features (pLannotate 1.2.2; 42 found; start..end, strand, type, name):
      1..511     +  promoter       hPGK promoter: human phosphoglycerate kinase 1 promoter
    523..1119    +  CDS            PuroR (fragment): puromycin N-acetyltransferase; pac from Streptomyces; confers resistance to puromycin
   1159..1224    +  CDS            F2A: 2A peptide from foot-and-mouth disease virus polyprotein Eukaryotic ribosomes fail to insert a peptide bond between the Gly and Pro residues, yielding separate polypeptides.
   1231..1928    +  CDS            rtTA3 (fragment): reverse tetracycline transactivator 3 activates expression from Tet-responsive promoters in the presence of doxycycline
   1858..1968    +  CDS            VP48: 3 tandem repeats of the minimal activation domain of herpes simplex virus VP16 (Cheng et al., 2013)
   1974..2054    +  CDS            nef (fragment): NEF_HV1Z2 - Experimental evidence at protein level: Swiss-Prot protein existence level 1. Extracellular Nef protein targets CD4(+) T-lymphocytes for apoptosis by interacting with CXCR4 surface receptors. From Human immunodeficiency virus type 1 group M subtype D (isolate Z2/CDC-Z34) (HIV-1).
   2056..2289    +  LTR            3' LTR (ΔU3): self-inactivating 3' long terminal repeat (LTR) from HIV-1
   2361..2482    +  polyA_signal   SV40 poly(A) signal: SV40 polyadenylation signal
   2522..2657    +  rep_origin     SV40 ori: SV40 origin of replication
   2678..2696    -  promoter       T7 promoter: promoter for bacteriophage T7 RNA polymerase
   2704..2859    +  CDS            lacZα (fragment): LacZα fragment of β-galactosidase; lacZ fragment
   2864..3292    +  rep_origin     f1 ori (sequence partly withheld): f1 bacteriophage origin of replication; arrow indicates direction of (+) strand synthesis
   3345..3449    +  promoter       AmpR promoter: bla
   3450..4310    +  CDS            AmpR: β-lactamase; bla; confers resistance to ampicillin, carbenicillin, and related antibiotics
   4481..5069    +  rep_origin     ori: high-copy-number ColE1/pMB1/pBR322/pUC origin of replication
   5252..5344    +  CDS            lacI (fragment): lac repressor; lacI; The lac repressor binds to the lac operator to inhibit transcription in E. coli. This inhibition can be relieved by adding lactose or isopropyl-β-D-thiogalactopyranoside (IPTG).
   5357..5378    +  protein_bind   CAP binding site: CAP binding activates transcription in the presence of cAMP. E. coli catabolite activator protein
   5393..5423    +  promoter       lac promoter: promoter for the E. coli lac operon
   5431..5447    +  protein_bind   lac operator: The lac repressor binds to the lac operator to inhibit transcription in E. coli. This inhibition can be relieved by adding lactose or isopropyl-β-D-thiogalactopyranoside (IPTG). lac repressor encoded by lacI
   5492..5510    +  promoter       T3 promoter: promoter for bacteriophage T3 RNA polymerase
   5538..5764    +  promoter       RSV promoter: Rous sarcoma virus enhancer/promoter
   5765..5945    +  LTR            5' LTR (truncated): truncated 5' long terminal repeat (LTR) from HIV-1
   5992..6117    +  misc_feature   HIV-1 Ψ: packaging signal of human immunodeficiency virus type 1
   6101..6464    +  CDS            HIV-1 gag (fragment): gag protein from human immunodeficiency virus 1; gag
   6610..6843    +  misc_feature   RRE: The Rev response element (RRE) of HIV-1 allows for Rev-dependent mRNA export from the nucleus to the cytoplasm.
   7220..7320    +  CDS            Rev (fragment): human immunodeficiency virus 1 (HIV-1) Rev protein; rev; enhances nuclear export of unspliced and incompletely spliced viral mRNAs
   7370..7553    +  promoter       U6 promoter (fragment): RNA polymerase III promoter for human U6 snRNA
   7544..7654    +  enhancer       CMV enhancer (fragment): human cytomegalovirus immediate early enhancer; contains an 18-bp deletion relative to the standard CMV enhancer
   7655..7742    -  promoter       AmpR promoter (fragment): bla
   7845..8159    +  promoter       tight TRE promoter: Tet-responsive promoter PTight, consisting of seven tet operator sequences followed by the minimal CMV promoter
   8164..8195    +  misc_feature   MCS (fragment): pUC18/19 multiple cloning site
   8209..8333    +  protein_bind   attR1: mutant version of attR; recombination site for the Gateway® LR reaction LR Clonase™
   8358..8388    +  promoter       lac UV5 promoter: E. coli lac promoter with an "up" mutation
   8412..8441    +  promoter       cat promoter (fragment): promoter of the E. coli cat gene encoding chloramphenicol acetyltransferase
   8442..9101    +  CDS            CmR: chloramphenicol acetyltransferase; cat; confers resistance to chloramphenicol
   9280..9438    +  CDS            ccdA (fragment): CCDA_ECO57 - Also known as H, letA. Experimental evidence at protein level: Swiss-Prot protein existence level 1. Antitoxin component of a type II toxin-antitoxin (TA) system which inhibits the post-segregational killing (PSK) of plasmid-free cells, also referred to as a plasmid addiction system. Binds to and blocks the activity of CcdB; will also remove bound CcdB protein from the CcdB-GyrA complex by forming a CcdA-CcdB complex, a process termed rejuvenation. Functions as a transcriptional corepressor for the ccdAB operon, repression also requires CcdB (By similarity). From Escherichia coli
   9443..9745    +  CDS            ccdB: CCDB_ECOLI - Also known as G, letB, letD. Experimental evidence at protein level: Swiss-Prot protein existence level 1. Toxic component of a type II toxin-antitoxin (TA) system, functioning in plasmid maintainence. Responsible for the post- segregational killing (PSK) of plasmid-free cells, also referred to as a plasmid addiction system. Half-life of over 2 hours. Cell killing by CcdB is accompanied by filamentation, defects in chromosome and plasmid segregation, defects in cell division, formation of anucleate cells, decreased DNA synthesis and plasmid loss. Interferes with the activity of DN
   9789..9913    -  protein_bind   attR2: mutant version of attR; recombination site for the Gateway® LR reaction LR Clonase™
  10053..10072   +  CDS            Strep-Tag II (fragment): peptide that binds Strep-Tactin®, an engineered form of streptavidin
  10089..10107   +  CDS            7xHis (fragment): 6xHis affinity tag
  10182..10247   +  CDS            3xFLAG: three tandem FLAG® epitope tags, followed by an enterokinase cleavage site
  10295..10412   +  misc_feature   cPPT/CTS: central polypurine tract and central termination sequence of HIV-1
>Addgene plasmid #24592 | pLD-puro-2A-rtTA-TcVA | addgene full sequence | sequence record 229831 | Addgene NGS Result
GGGGTTGGGGTTGCGCCTTTTCCAAGGCAGCCCTGGGTTTGCGCAGGGACGCGGCTGCTCTGGGCGTGGT
TCCGGGAAACGCAGCGGCGCCGACCCTGGGTCTCGCACATTCTTCACGTCCGTTCGCAGCGTCACCCGGA
TCTTCGCCGCTACCCTTGTGGGCCCCCCGGCGACGCTTCCTGCTCCGCCCCTAAGTCGGGAAGGTTCCTT
GCGGTTCGCGGCGTGCCGGACGTGACAAACGGAAGCCGCACGTCTCACTAGTACCCTCGCAGACGGACAG
CGCCAGGGAGCAATGGCAGCGCGCCGACCGCGATGGGCTGTGGCCAATAGCGGCTGCTCAGCAGGGCGCG
CCGAGAGCAGCGGCCGGGAAGGGGCGGTGCGGGAGGCGGGGTGTGGGGCGGTAGTGTGGGCCCTGTTCCT
GCCCGCGCGGTGTTCCGCATTCTGCAAGCCTCCGGAGCGCACGTCGGCAGTCGGCTCCCTCGTTGACCGA
ATCACCGACCTCTCTCCCCAGGGGGATCCACCATGACCGAGTACAAGCCCACCGTGCGCCTCGCCACCCG
CGACGACGTGCCCAGGGCCGTCCGCACCCTCGCCGCCGCTTTCGCCGACTACCCCGCCACCCGCCACACC
GTCGATCCCGACCGCCACATCGAGCGGGTCACCGAGCTGCAAGAACTCTTCCTCACCCGCGTCGGGCTCG
ACATCGGCAAGGTGTGGGTCGCTGACGACGGCGCCGCAGTGGCTGTCTGGACCACACCCGAGAGCGTCGA
AGCTGGGGCGGTGTTCGCCGAGATCGGCCCTCGCATGGCCGAGTTGAGCGGTTCCCGGCTGGCCGCTCAG
CAACAGATGGAAGGCCTCCTGGCTCCACACCGGCCCAAGGAGCCCGCATGGTTCCTGGCCACCGTCGGCG
TCTCTCCCGACCACCAGGGCAAGGGTCTGGGCAGCGCCGTCGTGCTCCCCGGAGTGGAGGCTGCCGAGCG
CGCCGGGGTGCCCGCCTTCCTGGAGACCTCCGCACCCCGCAACCTCCCCTTCTACGAGCGGCTCGGCTTC
ACCGTCACCGCCGACGTGGAGGTGCCCGAAGGACCACGCACCTGGTGCATGACCCGCAAGCCCGGTGCCC
TGCAGGGATCTGGCGAAGCCAGACACAAACAGAAAATTGTGAAACAGACTTTGAATTTTGACCTTCTCAA
GTTGGCGGGAGACGTGGAGTCCAACCCAGGGCCCGCTAGCATGTCTAGACTGGACAAGAGCAAAGTCATA
AACGGAGCTCTGGAATTACTCAATGGTGTCGGTATCGAAGGCCTGACGACAAGGAAACTCGCTCAAAAGC
TGGGAGTTGAGCAGCCTACCCTGTACTGGCACGTGAAGAACAAGCGGGCCCTGCTCGATGCCCTGCCAAT
CGAGATGCTGGACAGGCATCATACCCACTTCTGCCCCCTGGAAGGCGAGTCATGGCAAGACTTTCTGCGG
AACAACGCCAAGTCATACCGCTGTGCTCTCCTCTCACATCGCGACGGGGCTAAAGTGCATCTCGGCACCC
GCCCAACAGAGAAACAGTACGAAACCCTGGAAAATCAGCTCGCGTTCCTGTGTCAGCAAGGCTTCTCCCT
GGAGAACGCACTGTACGCTCTGTCCGCCGTGGGCCACTTTACACTGGGCTGCGTATTGGAGGAACAGGAG
CATCAAGTAGCAAAAGAGGAAAGAGAGACACCTACCACCGATTCTATGCCCCCACTTCTGAGACAAGCAA
TTGAGCTGTTCGACCGGCAGGGAGCCGAACCTGCCTTCCTTTTCGGCCTGGAACTAATCATATGTGGCCT
GGAGAAACAGCTAAAGTGCGAAAGCGGCGGGCCGACCGACGCCCTTGACGATTTTGACTTAGACATGCTC
CCAGCCGATGCCCTTGACGACTTTGACCTTGATATGCTGCCTGCTGACGCTCTTGACGATTTTGACCTTG
ACATGCTCCCCGGGTAAATGCATCGGTACCTTTAAGACCAATGACTTACAAGGCAGCTGTAGATCTTAGC
CACTTTTTAAAAGAAAAGGGGGGACTGGAAGGGCTAATTCACTCCCAACGAAGACAAGATCTGCTTTTTG
CTTGTACTGGGTCTCTCTGGTTAGACCAGATCTGAGCCTGGGAGCTCTCTGGCTAACTAGGGAACCCACT
GCTTAAGCCTCAATAAAGCTTGCCTTGAGTGCTTCAAGTAGTGTGTGCCCGTCTGTTGTGTGACTCTGGT
AACTAGAGATCCCTCAGACCCTTTTAGTCAGTGTGGAAAATCTCTAGCAGTAGTAGTTCATGTCATCTTA
TTATTCAGTATTTATAACTTGCAAAGAAATGAATATCAGAGAGTGAGAGGAACTTGTTTATTGCAGCTTA
TAATGGTTACAAATAAAGCAATAGCATCACAAATTTCACAAATAAAGCATTTTTTTCACTGCATTCTAGT
TGTGGTTTGTCCAAACTCATCAATGTATCTTATCATGTCTGGCTCTAGCTATCCCGCCCCTAACTCCGCC
CATCCCGCCCCTAACTCCGCCCAGTTCCGCCCATTCTCCGCCCCATGGCTGACTAATTTTTTTTATTTAT
GCAGAGGCCGAGGCCGCCTCGGCCTCTGAGCTATTCCAGAAGTAGTGAGGAGGCTTTTTTGGAGGCCTAG
GGACGTACCCAATTCGCCCTATAGTGAGTCGTATTACGCGCGCTCACTGGCCGTCGTTTTACAACGTCGT
GACTGGGAAAACCCTGGCGTTACCCAACTTAATCGCCTTGCAGCACATCCCCCTTTCGCCAGCTGGCGTA
ATAGCGAAGAGGCCCGCACCGATCGCCCTTCCCAACAGTTGCGCAGCCTGAATGGCGAATGGG
[124 nt withheld, positions 2864-2987]
C
[91 nt withheld, positions 2989-3079]
A
[49 nt withheld, positions 3081-3129]
CCTTTGACGTTGGAGTCCACGTTCTTT
[37 nt withheld, positions 3157-3193]
ACCCTATCTCGGTCTATTCTTTTGATTTATAAGGGATTTTGCCGATTTCGGCCTATTGGTTAAAAAATGA
GCTGATTTAACAAAAATTTAACGCGAATTTTAACAAAATATTAACGCTTACAATTTAGGTGGCACTTTTC
GGGGAAATGTGCGCGGAACCCCTATTTGTTTATTTTTCTAAATACATTCAAATATGTATCCGCTCATGAG
ACAATAACCCTGATAAATGCTTCAATAATATTGAAAAAGGAAGAGTATGAGTATTCAACATTTCCGTGTC
GCCCTTATTCCCTTTTTTGCGGCATTTTGCCTTCCTGTTTTTGCTCACCCAGAAACGCTGGTGAAAGTAA
AAGATGCTGAAGATCAGTTGGGTGCACGAGTGGGTTACATCGAACTGGATCTCAACAGCGGTAAGATCCT
TGAGAGTTTTCGCCCCGAAGAACGTTTTCCAATGATGAGCACTTTTAAAGTTCTGCTATGTGGCGCGGTA
TTATCCCGTATTGACGCCGGGCAAGAGCAACTCGGTCGCCGCATACACTATTCTCAGAATGACTTGGTTG
AGTACTCACCAGTCACAGAAAAGCATCTTACGGATGGCATGACAGTAAGAGAATTATGCAGTGCTGCCAT
AACCATGAGTGATAACACTGCGGCCAACTTACTTCTGACAACGATCGGAGGACCGAAGGAGCTAACCGCT
TTTTTGCACAACATGGGGGATCATGTAACTCGCCTTGATCGTTGGGAACCGGAGCTGAATGAAGCCATAC
CAAACGACGAGCGTGACACCACGATGCCTGTAGCAATGGCAACAACGTTGCGCAAACTATTAACTGGCGA
ACTACTTACTCTAGCTTCCCGGCAACAATTAATAGACTGGATGGAGGCGGATAAAGTTGCAGGACCACTT
CTGCGCTCGGCCCTTCCGGCTGGCTGGTTTATTGCTGATAAATCTGGAGCCGGTGAGCGTGGGTCTCGCG
GTATCATTGCAGCACTGGGGCCAGATGGTAAGCCCTCCCGTATCGTAGTTATCTACACGACGGGGAGTCA
GGCAACTATGGATGAACGAAATAGACAGATCGCTGAGATAGGTGCCTCACTGATTAAGCATTGGTAACTG
TCAGACCAAGTTTACTCATATATACTTTAGATTGATTTAAAACTTCATTTTTAATTTAAAAGGATCTAGG
TGAAGATCCTTTTTGATAATCTCATGACCAAAATCCCTTAACGTGAGTTTTCGTTCCACTGAGCGTCAGA
CCCCGTAGAAAAGATCAAAGGATCTTCTTGAGATCCTTTTTTTCTGCGCGTAATCTGCTGCTTGCAAACA
AAAAAACCACCGCTACCAGCGGTGGTTTGTTTGCCGGATCAAGAGCTACCAACTCTTTTTCCGAAGGTAA
CTGGCTTCAGCAGAGCGCAGATACCAAATACTGTTCTTCTAGTGTAGCCGTAGTTAGGCCACCACTTCAA
GAACTCTGTAGCACCGCCTACATACCTCGCTCTGCTAATCCTGTTACCAGTGGCTGCTGCCAGTGGCGAT
AAGTCGTGTCTTACCGGGTTGGACTCAAGACGATAGTTACCGGATAAGGCGCAGCGGTCGGGCTGAACGG
GGGGTTCGTGCACACAGCCCAGCTTGGAGCGAACGACCTACACCGAACTGAGATACCTACAGCGTGAGCT
ATGAGAAAGCGCCACGCTTCCCGAAGGGAGAAAGGCGGACAGGTATCCGGTAAGCGGCAGGGTCGGAACA
GGAGAGCGCACGAGGGAGCTTCCAGGGGGAAACGCCTGGTATCTTTATAGTCCTGTCGGGTTTCGCCACC
TCTGACTTGAGCGTCGATTTTTGTGATGCTCGTCAGGGGGGCGGAGCCTATGGAAAAACGCCAGCAACGC
GGCCTTTTTACGGTTCCTGGCCTTTTGCTGGCCTTTTGCTCACATGTTCTTTCCTGCGTTATCCCCTGAT
TCTGTGGATAACCGTATTACCGCCTTTGAGTGAGCTGATACCGCTCGCCGCAGCCGAACGACCGAGCGCA
GCGAGTCAGTGAGCGAGGAAGCGGAAGAGCGCCCAATACGCAAACCGCCTCTCCCCGCGCGTTGGCCGAT
TCATTAATGCAGCTGGCACGACAGGTTTCCCGACTGGAAAGCGGGCAGTGAGCGCAACGCAATTAATGTG
AGTTAGCTCACTCATTAGGCACCCCAGGCTTTACACTTTATGCTTCCGGCTCGTATGTTGTGTGGAATTG
TGAGCGGATAACAATTTCACACAGGAAACAGCTATGACCATGATTACGCCAAGCGCGCAATTAACCCTCA
CTAAAGGGAACAAAAGCTGGAGCTGCAAGCTTAATGTAGTCTTATGCAATACTCTTGTAGTCTTGCAACA
TGGTAACGATGAGTTAGCAACATGCCTTACAAGGAGAGAAAAAGCACCGTGCATGCCGATTGGTGGAAGT
AAGGTGGTACGATCGTGCCTTATTAGGAAGGCAACAGACGGGTCTGACATGGATTGGACGAACCACTGAA
TTGCCGCATTGCAGAGATATTGTATTTAAGTGCCTAGCTCGATACATAAACGGGTCTCTCTGGTTAGACC
AGATCTGAGCCTGGGAGCTCTCTGGCTAACTAGGGAACCCACTGCTTAAGCCTCAATAAAGCTTGCCTTG
AGTGCTTCAAGTAGTGTGTGCCCGTCTGTTGTGTGACTCTGGTAACTAGAGATCCCTCAGACCCTTTTAG
TCAGTGTGGAAAATCTCTAGCAGTGGCGCCCGAACAGGGACTTGAAAGCGAAAGGGAAACCAGAGGAGCT
CTCTCGACGCAGGACTCGGCTTGCTGAAGCGCGCACGGCAAGAGGCGAGGGGCGGCGACTGGTGAGTACG
CCAAAAATTTTGACTAGCGGAGGCTAGAAGGAGAGAGATGGGTGCGAGAGCGTCAGTATTAAGCGGGGGA
GAATTAGATCGCGATGGGAAAAAATTCGGTTAAGGCCAGGGGGAAAGAAAAAATATAAATTAAAACATAT
AGTATGGGCAAGCAGGGAGCTAGAACGATTCGCAGTTAATCCTGGCCTGTTAGAAACATCAGAAGGCTGT
AGACAAATACTGGGACAGCTACAACCATCCCTTCAGACAGGATCAGAAGAACTTAGATCATTATATAATA
CAGTAGCAACCCTCTATTGTGTGCATCAAAGGATAGAGATAAAAGACACCAAGGAAGCTTTAGACAAGAT
AGAGGAAGAGCAAAACAAAAGTAAGACCACCGCACAGCAAGCGGCCGCTGATCTTCAGACCTGGAGGAGG
AGATATGAGGGACAATTGGAGAAGTGAATTATATAAATATAAAGTAGTAAAAATTGAACCATTAGGAGTA
GCACCCACCAAGGCAAAGAGAAGAGTGGTGCAGAGAGAAAAAAGAGCAGTGGGAATAGGAGCTTTGTTCC
TTGGGTTCTTGGGAGCAGCAGGAAGCACTATGGGCGCAGCGTCAATGACGCTGACGGTACAGGCCAGACA
ATTATTGTCTGGTATAGTGCAGCAGCAGAACAATTTGCTGAGGGCTATTGAGGCGCAACAGCATCTGTTG
CAACTCACAGTCTGGGGCATCAAGCAGCTCCAGGCAAGAATCCTGGCTGTGGAAAGATACCTAAAGGATC
AACAGCTCCTGGGGATTTGGGGTTGCTCTGGAAAACTCATTTGCACCACTGCTGTGCCTTGGAATGCTAG
TTGGAGTAATAAATCTCTGGAACAGATTTGGAATCACACGACCTGGATGGAGTGGGACAGAGAAATTAAC
AATTACACAAGCTTAATACACTCCTTAATTGAAGAATCGCAAAACCAGCAAGAAAAGAATGAACAAGAAT
TATTGGAATTAGATAAATGGGCAAGTTTGTGGAATTGGTTTAACATAACAAATTGGCTGTGGTATATAAA
ATTATTCATAATGATAGTAGGAGGCTTGGTAGGTTTAAGAATAGTTTTTGCTGTACTTTCTATAGTGAAT
AGAGTTAGGCAGGGATATTCACCATTATCGTTTCAGACCCACCTCCCAACCCCGAGGGGACCCGACAGGC
CCGAAGGAATAGAAGAAGAAGGTGGAGAGAGAGACAGAGACAGATCCATTCGATTAGTGAACGGATCTCG
ACGGTATCGATCACGAGACTAGCCTCGAGCGGCCGCCCCCTTCACCGAGGGCCTATTTCCCATGATTCCT
TCATATTTGCATATACGATACAAGGCTGTTAGAGAGATAATTGGAATTAATTTGACTGTAAACACAAAGA
TATTAGTACAAAATACGTGACGTAGAAAGTAATAATTTCTTGGGTAGTTTGCAGTTTTAAAATTATGTTT
TAAAATGGACTATCATATGCCAAGTACGCCCCCTATTGACGTCAATGACGGTAAATGGCCCGCCTGGCAT
TATGCCCAGTACATGACCTTATGGGACTTTCCTACTTGGCAGTACATCTACATTATTGAAGCATTTATCA
GGGTTATTGTCTCATGAGCGGATACATATTTGAATGTATTTAGAAAAATAAACAAATAGGGGTTCCGCGC
ACATTTCCCCGAAAAGTGCCACCTGACGTCTAAGAAACCATTATTATCATGACATTAACCTATAAAAATA
GGCGTATCACGAGGCCCTTTCGTCTTCACTCGAGTTTACTCCCTATCAGTGATAGAGAACGTATGTCGAG
TTTACTCCCTATCAGTGATAGAGAACGATGTCGAGTTTACTCCCTATCAGTGATAGAGAACGTATGTCGA
GTTTACTCCCTATCAGTGATAGAGAACGTATGTCGAGTTTACTCCCTATCAGTGATAGAGAACGTATGTC
GAGTTTATCCCTATCAGTGATAGAGAACGTATGTCGAGTTTACTCCCTATCAGTGATAGAGAACGTATGT
CGAGGTAGGCGTGTACGGTGGGAGGCCTATATAAGCAGAGCTCGTTTAGTGAACCGTCAGATCGCCTGGA
GAATTCGAGCTCGGTACCCGGGGATCCTCTAGTCAGCTGACGCGTACAAGTTTGTACAAAAAAGCTGAAC
GAGAAACGTAAAATGATATAAATATCAATATATTAAATTAGATTTTGCATAAAAAACAGACTACATAATA
CTGTAAAACACAACATATCCAGTCACTATGGCGGCCGCATTAGGCACCCCAGGCTTTACACTTTATGCTT
CCGGCTCGTATAATGTGTGGATTTTGAGTTAGGATCCGTCGAGATTTTCAGGAGCTAAGGAAGCTAAAAT
GGAGAAAAAAATCACTGGATATACCACCGTTGATATATCCCAATGGCATCGTAAAGAACATTTTGAGGCA
TTTCAGTCAGTTGCTCAATGTACCTATAACCAGACCGTTCAGCTGGATATTACGGCCTTTTTAAAGACCG
TAAAGAAAAATAAGCACAAGTTTTATCCGGCCTTTATTCACATTCTTGCCCGCCTGATGAATGCTCATCC
GGAATTCCGTATGGCAATGAAAGACGGTGAGCTGGTGATATGGGATAGTGTTCACCCTTGTTACACCGTT
TTCCATGAGCAAACTGAAACGTTTTCATCGCTCTGGAGTGAATACCACGACGATTTCCGGCAGTTTCTAC
ACATATATTCGCAAGATGTGGCGTGTTACGGTGAAAACCTGGCCTATTTCCCTAAAGGGTTTATTGAGAA
TATGTTTTTCGTCTCAGCCAATCCCTGGGTGAGTTTCACCAGTTTTGATTTAAACGTGGCCAATATGGAC
AACTTCTTCGCCCCCGTTTTCACCATGGGCAAATATTATACGCAAGGCGACAAGGTGCTGATGCCGCTGG
CGATTCAGGTTCATCATGCCGTTTGTGATGGCTTCCATGTCGGCAGAATGCTTAATGAATTACAACAGTA
CTGCGATGAGTGGCAGGGCGGGGCGTAAAGATCTGGATCCGGCTTACTAAAAGCCAGATAACAGTATGCG
TATTTGCGCGCTGATTTTTGCGGTATAAGAATATATACTGATATGTATACCCGAAGTATGTCAAAAAGAG
GTATGCTATGAAGCAGCGTATTACAGTGACAGTTGACAGCGACAGCTATCAGTTGCTCAAGGCATATATG
ATGTCAATATCTCCGGTCTGGTAAGCACAACCATGCAGAATGAAGCCCGTCGTCTGCGTGCCGAACGCTG
GAAAGCGGAAAATCAGGAAGGGATGGCTGAGGTCGCCCGGTTTATTGAAATGAACGGCTCTTTTGCTGAC
GAGAACAGGGGCTGGTGAAATGCAGTTTAAGGTTTACACCTATAAAAGAGAGAGCCGTTATCGTCTGTTT
GTGGATGTACAGAGTGATATTATTGACACGCCCGGGCGACGGATGGTGATCCCCCTGGCCAGTGCACGTC
TGCTGTCAGATAAAGTCTCCCGTGAACTTTACCCGGTGGTGCATATCGGGGATGAAAGCTGGCGCATGAT
GACCACCGATATGGCCAGTGTGCCGGTCTCCGTTATCGGGGAAGAAGTGGCTGATCTCAGCCACCGCGAA
AATGACATCAAAAACGCCATTAACCTGATGTTCTGGGGAATATAAATGTCAGGCTCCCTTATACACAGCC
AGTCTGCAGGTCGACCATAGTGACTGGATATGTTGTGTTTTACAGTATTATGTAGTCTGTTTTTTATGCA
AAATCTAATTTAATATATTGATATTTATATCATTTTACGTTTCTCGTTCAGCTTTCTTGTACAAAGTGGT
TGATTCTAGAGCGATCGCCAGAGAGCTGTTCAACCTGCTGGGCGAGAACCAGCCCCCCGTGGTGATCAAG
GCGATCGCCTGGAGCCACCCTCAGTTCGAGAAGGGAGGAGGAAGCGGCGGAGGCAGCGGAGGAGGAAGCT
GGAGCCACCCGCAGTTCGAGAAAGGCGGAAGCGGCCATCACCATCACCATCACCCTGCAGGAGAAAATCT
GTACTTCCAGGGGAGAGGAGGCAGCGAGAACCTGTACTTTCAGGGGCCTGCAGGAAGAGACTACAAAGAC
CATGACGGTGATTATAAAGATCATGACATCGATTACAAGGATGACGATGACAAGTAGTTCGAATTCTCGA
CCTCGAGACAAATGGCAGTATTCATCCACAATTTTAAAAGAAAAGGGGGGATTGGGGGGTACAGTGCAGG
GGAAAGAATAGTAGACATAATAGCAACAGACATACAAACTAAAGAATTACAAAAACAAATTACAAAAATT
CAAAATTTTCGGGTTTATTACAGGGACAGCAGAGATCCACTTTGGCCGCGGCTCGAG
