>Addgene plasmid #24592 | pLD-puro-2A-rtTA-TcVA | addgene partial sequence | sequence record 30653 | 24592 with ccdB-Fwd 5'-GCATGATGACCACCGATATG
CGGGGAGAGTGGCTGATCTCAGCCACCGCGAAAATGACATCAAAAACGCCATTAACCTGATGTTCTGGGG
AATATAAATGTCAGGCTCCCTTATACACAGCCAGTCTGCAGGTCGACCATAGTGACTGGATATGTTGTGT
TTTACAGTATTATGTAGTCTGTTTTTTATGCAAAATCTAATTTAATATATTGATATTTATATCATTTTAC
GTTTCTCGTTCAGCTTTCTTGTACAAAGTGGTTGATTCTAGAGCGATCGCCAGAGAGCTGTTCAACCTGC
TGGGCGAGAACCAGCCCCCCGTGGTGATCAAGGCGATCGCCTGGAGCCACCCTCAGTTCGAGAAGGGAGG
AGGAAGCGGCGGAGGCAGCGGAGGAGGAAGCTGGAGCCACCCGCAGTTCGAGAAAGGCGGAAGCGGCCAT
CACCATCACCATCACCCTGCAGGAGAAAATCTGTACTTCCAGGGGAGAGGAGGCAGCGAGAACCTGTACT
TTCAGGGGCCTGCAGGAAGAGACTACAAAGACCATGACGGTGATTATAAAGATCATGACATCGATTACAA
GGATGACGATGACAAGTAGTTCGAATTCTCGACCTCGAGACAAATGGCAGTATTCATCCACAATTTTAAA
AGAAAAGGGGGGATTGGGGGGTACAGTGCAGGGGAAAGAATAGTAGACATAATAGCAACAGACATACAAA
CTAAAGAATTACAAAAACAAATTACAAAAATTCAAAATTTTCGGGTTTATTACAGGGACAGCAGAGATCC
ACTTTGGCCGCGGCTCGAGGGGGTTGGGGTTGCGCCTTTTCCAAGGCAGCCCTGGGTTTGCGCAGGGACG
CGGCTGCTCTGGGCGTGGTTTCCGGGAAACGCAGCGGCGCCGACCCTGGGTCTCGCACATT
