>Addgene plasmid #24592 | pLD-puro-2A-rtTA-TcVA | addgene partial sequence | sequence record 30654 | 24592 with Puro-F
TGCCCGAAGGACACGCACCTGGTGCATGACCCGCAAGCCCGGTGCCCTGCAGGGATCTGGCGAAGCCAGA
CACAAACAGAAAATTGTGAAACAGACTTTGAATTTTGACCTTCTCAAGTTGGCGGGAGACGTGGAGTCCA
ACCCAGGGCCCGCTAGCATGTCTAGACTGGACAAGAGCAAAGTCATAAACGGAGCTCTGGAATTACTCAA
TGGTGTCGGTATCGAAGGCCTGACGACAAGGAAACTCGCTCAAAAGCTGGGAGTTGAGCAGCCTACCCTG
TACTGGCACGTGAAGAACAAGCGGGCCCTGCTCGATGCCCTGCCAATCGAGATGCTGGACAGGCATCATA
CCCACTTCTGCCCCCTGGAAGGCGAGTCATGGCAAGACTTTCTGCGGAACAACGCCAAGTCATACCGCTG
TGCTCTCCTCTCACATCGCGACGGGGCTAAAGTGCATCTCGGCACCCGCCCAACAGAGAAACAGTACGAA
ACCCTGGAAAATCAGCTCGCGTTCCTGTGTCAGCAAGGCTTCTCCCTGGAGAACGCACTGTACGCTCTGT
CCGCCGTGGGCCACTTTACACTGGGCTGCGTATTGGAGGAACAGGAGCATCAAGTAGCAAAAGAGGAAAG
AGAGACACCTACCACCGATTCTATGCCCCCACTTCTGAGACAAGCAATTGAGCTGTTCGACCGGCAGGGA
GCCGAACCTGCCTTCCTTTTCGGCCTGGAACTAATCATATGTGGCCTGGAGAAACAGCTAAAGTGCGAAA
GCGGCGGGCCGACCGACGCCCTTGACGATTTTGACTTAGACATGCTCCCAGCCCGATGCCCTTGACGACT
TTGACCTTGATATGCTGCCTGCTGACGC
