>Addgene plasmid #24592 | pLD-puro-2A-rtTA-TcVA | addgene partial sequence | sequence record 66451 | CAT-F 5'-GTTTGTGATGGCTTCCATGTC-3'
GTACTGCGATGAGTGGCAGGGCGGGGCGTAAAGATCTGGATCCGGCTTACTAAAAGCCAGATAACAGTAT
GCGTATTTGCGCGCTGATTTTTGCGGTATAAGAATATATACTGATATGTATACCCGAAGTATGTCAAAAA
GAGGTATGCTATGAAGCAGCGTATTACAGTGACAGTTGACAGCGACAGCTATCAGTTGCTCAAGGCATAT
ATGATGTCAATATCTCCGGTCTGGTAAGCACAACCATGCAGAATGAAGCCCGTCGTCTGCGTGCCGAACG
CTGGAAAGCGGAAAATCAGGAAGGGATGGCTGAGGTCGCCCGGTTTATTGAAATGAACGGCTCTTTTGCT
GACGAGAACAGGGGCTGGTGAAATGCAGTTTAAGGTTTACACCTATAAAAGAGAGAGCCGTTATCGTCTG
TTTGTGGATGTACAGAGTGATATTATTGACACGCCCGGGCGACGGATGGTGATCCCCCTGGCCAGTGCAC
GTCTGCTGTCAGATAAAGTCTCCCGTGAACTTTACCCGGTGGTGCATATCGGGGATGAAAGCTGGCGCAT
GATGACCACCGATATGGCCAGTGTGCCGGTCTCCGTTATCGGGGAAGAAGTGGCTGATCTCAGCCACCGC
GAAAATGACATCAAAAACGCCATTAACCTGATGTTCTGGGGAATATAAATGTCAGGCTCCCTTATACACA
GCCAGTCTGCAGGTC
