>Addgene plasmid #24592 | pLD-puro-2A-rtTA-TcVA | addgene partial sequence | sequence record 66452 | ccdB-rev 5'-ATATGCACCACCGGGTAAAG-3'
GTGCACTGGCCAGGGGGATCACCATCCGTCGCCCGGGCGTGTCAATAATATCACTCTGTACATCCACAAA
CAGACGATAACGGCTCTCTCTTTTATAGGTGTAAACCTTAAACTGCATTTCACCAGCCCCTGTTCTCGTC
AGCAAAAGAGCCGTTCATTTCAATAAACCGGGCGACCTCAGCCATCCCTTCCTGATTTTCCGCTTTCCAG
CGTTCGGCACGCAGACGACGGGCTTCATTCTGCATGGTTGTGCTTACCAGACCGGAGATATTGACATCAT
ATATGCCTTGAGCAACTGATAGCTGTCGCTGTCAACTGTCACTGTAATACGCTGCTTCATAGCATACCTC
TTTTTGACATACTTCGGGTATACATATCAGTATATATTCTTATACCGCAAAAATCAGCGCGCAAATACGC
ATACTGTTATCTGGCTTTTAGTAAGCCGGATCCAGATCTTTACGCCCCGCCCTGCCACTCATCGCAGTAC
TGTTGTAATTCATTAAGCATTCTGCCGACATGGAAGCCATCACAAACGGCATGATGAACCTGAATCGCCA
GCGGCATCAGCACCTTGTCGCCTTGCGTATAATATTTGCCCATGGTGAAAACGGGGGCGAAGAAGTTGTC
CATATTGGCCACGTTTAAATCAAAACTGGTGAAACTCACCCAGGGATTGGCTGAGACGAAAAACATATTC
TCAATAAACCCTTTAGGGAAATAGGCCAGGTTTTCACCGTAACACGCCACATCTTGCGAATATATGTGTA
GAAACTGCCGGAAATCGTCGTGGTATTCACTCCAGAGCGATGAAAACGTTTCAGTTTGCTCATGGAAAAC
GGTGTAACAAGGGTGAACACTATCCCATATCACCAGCTCACCGTCTTTCATTGCCATACGGAATT
