>Addgene plasmid #24592 | pLD-puro-2A-rtTA-TcVA | addgene partial sequence | sequence record 66453 | hU6
GCTGTTAGAGAGATAATTGGAATTAATTTGACTGTAAACACAAAGATATTAGTACAAAATACGTGACGTA
GAAAGTAATAATTTCTTGGGTAGTTTGCAGTTTTAAAATTATGTTTTAAAATGGACTATCATATGCCAAG
TACGCCCCCTATTGACGTCAATGACGGTAAATGGCCCGCCTGGCATTATGCCCAGTACATGACCTTATGG
GACTTTCCTACTTGGCAGTACATCTACATTATTGAAGCATTTATCAGGGTTATTGTCTCATGAGCGGATA
CATATTTGAATGTATTTAGAAAAATAAACAAATAGGGGTTCCGCGCACATTTCCCCGAAAAGTGCCACCT
GACGTCTAAGAAACCATTATTATCATGACATTAACCTATAAAAATAGGCGTATCACGAGGCCCTTTCGTC
TTCACTCGAGTTTACTCCCTATCAGTGATAGAGAACGTATGTCGAGTTTACTCCCTATCAGTGATAGAGA
ACGATGTCGAGTTTACTCCCTATCAGTGATAGAGAACGTATGTCGAGTTTACTCCCTATCAGTGATAGAG
AACGTATGTCGAGTTTACTCCCTATCAGTGATAGAGAACGTATGTCGAGTTTATCCCTATCAGTGATAGA
GAACGTATGTCGAGTTTACTCCCTATCAGTGATAGAGAACGTATGTCGAGGTAGGCGTGTACGGTGGGAG
GCCTATATAAGCAGAGCTCGTTTAGTGAACCGTCAGATCGCCTGGAGAATTCGAGCTCGGTACCCGGGGA
TCCTCTAGTCAGCTGACGCGTACAAGTTTGTACAAAAA
